>Addgene plasmid #168654 | pDONR223 HCoV-NL63 NSP6_nostop | depositor partial sequence | sequence record 326863 | Inserted CDS without stop codon
ATGAGTGGTAAGGTTATTTTTGGTTTAAAAACAATGTTTTTATTTAGCGTTTTCTTCACAATGTTTTGGG
CAGAACTCTTTATTTATACAAACACTATATGGATAAACCCTGTGATACTTACACCTATATTTTGTCTACT
TTTGTTTTTGTCATTAGTTTTAACTATGTTTCTTAAACATAAGTTTTTGTTTTTGCAAGTATTTTTATTA
CCTACTGTTATTGCAACTGCTTTATATAATTGTGTTTTGGATTATTACATAGTAAAATTTTTGGCTGACC
ATTTTAACTATAATGTTTCAGTATTACAAATGGATGTTCAGGGTTTAGTTAATGTTTTGGTCTGTTTATT
TGTTGTATTTTTACACACATGGCGCTTTTCTAAAGAACGTTTTACACATTGGTTTACATATGTGTGTTCT
CTTATAGCAGTTGCTTACACTTATTTTTATAGTGGTGACTTTTTGAGTTTGCTTGTTATGTTTTTATGTG
CTATATCTAGTGATTGGTACATTGGTGCCATTGTTTTTAGGTTGTCACGTTTGATTGTATTTTTTTCACC
TGAAAGTGTATTTAGTGTTTTTGGTGATGTGAAACTTACTTTAGTTGTTTATTTAATTTGTGGTTATTTA
GTTTGTACTTATTGGGGCATTTTGTATTGGTTCAATAGGTTTTTTAAATGTACTATGGGTGTTTATGATT
TTAAGGTGAGTGCTGCTGAATTTAAATACATGGTTGCTAATGGACTTCATGCACCACATGGACCTTTTGA
TGCACTTTGGTTATCATTCAAACTACTTGGTATTGGTGGTGACCGTTGTATAAAAATTTCAACTGTCCAA
TAA
