[The description below was written by a language model from this plasmid's Addgene catalogue record.]
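Description:
pDONR223 HCoV-NL63 NSP6_nostop is a Gateway-compatible Entry clone built on the pDONR223 donor backbone. It carries the coding sequence for non-structural protein 6 (NSP6) of human coronavirus NL63. The 837 bp insert corresponds to the NSP6 portion of the viral ORF1ab replicase polyprotein gene and was introduced by Gateway recombination. In a finished Entry clone of this type, the open reading frame sits between attL recombination sites, replacing the counter-selectable cassette of the empty donor vector. The plasmid is maintained in standard E. coli cloning strains such as DH5alpha under spectinomycin selection. The record lists copy number as unknown and gives no feature table, so the origin of replication and exact site annotations are not documented here. M13 forward and reverse primer sites flank the insert for sequence verification.

The "nostop" designation indicates that the native or added stop codon has been omitted, so the ORF can be read through into downstream sequence after transfer. This makes the clone suitable for LR recombination into Destination vectors that supply C-terminal fusions such as epitope tags, fluorescent proteins or assay domains, as well as N-terminal ones. As an Entry vector, it has no promoter intended to drive expression of the insert. Expression depends entirely on the Destination vector chosen, which also determines the host system. The construct belongs to a collection of human coronavirus protein-coding sequences assembled as a flexible, multipurpose Gateway resource. Such a collection allows viral ORFs like NSP6 to be shuttled in parallel into different expression and interaction-assay formats.
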