Addgene plasmid #168654: pDONR223 HCoV-NL63 NSP6_nostop
Purpose: Gateway-compatible Entry vector
Depositing lab: Fritz Roth. Depositing organization: Sinai Health System. Publication: A resource of human coronavirus protein-coding sequences in a flexible, multipurpose Gateway Entry clone collection. Weller B, Lin CW, Pogoutse O, Sauer M, Marin-de la Rosa N, Strobel A, Young V, Knapp JJ, Rayhan A, Falter C, Kim DK, Roth FP, Falter-Braun P. G3 (Bethesda). 2023 Jul 5;13(7):jkad105. doi: 10.1093/g3journal/jkad105. PubMed 37267226.
Backbone
  Vector backbone: pDONR223
  Backbone manufacturer: Rual et al, Genome Res. 14:2128-2135, 2004.
  Backbone size w/o insert (bp): 5005
  Vector type: Other
Growth in bacteria
  Bacterial resistance: Spectinomycin, 50 μg/mL
  Growth temperature: 37°C
  Growth strain: DH5alpha
  Copy number: Unknown
Gene/Insert
  Gene/Insert name: NSP6
  Species: Other
  Insert size (bp): 837
  Entrez Gene: ORF1ab (a.k.a. HCNV63gp1)
  Cloning method: Gateway Cloning
  Sequencing primers: 5′ m13-For; 3′ m13-Rev
Resource information
  A portion of this plasmid was derived from a plasmid made by: Falter-Braun Lab
Terms and licenses: Academic/Nonprofit Terms; Industry Terms
How to cite: pDONR223 HCoV-NL63 NSP6_nostop was a gift from Fritz Roth (Addgene plasmid # 168654 ; http://n2t.net/addgene:168654 ; RRID:Addgene_168654)
